>Addgene plasmid #177727 | pPLN-hFluc-WT-eGFP-KDEL | addgene full sequence | sequence record 352609 | Addgene NGS Result
CGCCTCTGCCTCTGAGCTATTCCAGAAGTAGTGAGGAGGCTTTTTTGGAGGCCTAGGCTTTTGCAAAAAG
CTCGATTCTTCTGACACTAGCGCCACCATGAAGAAGCCCGAACTCACCGCTACCAGCGTTGAAAAATTTC
TCATCGAGAAGTTCGACAGTGTGAGCGACCTGATGCAGTTGTCGGAGGGCGAAGAGAGCCGAGCCTTCAG
CTTCGATGTCGGCGGACGCGGCTATGTACTGCGGGTGAATAGCTGCGCTGATGGCTTCTACAAAGACCGC
TACGTGTACCGCCACTTCGCCAGCGCTGCACTACCCATCCCCGAAGTGTTGGACATCGGCGAGTTCAGCG
AGAGCCTGACATACTGCATCAGTAGACGCGCCCAAGGCGTTACTCTCCAAGACCTCCCCGAAACAGAGCT
GCCTGCTGTGTTACAGCCTGTCGCCGAAGCTATGGATGCTATTGCCGCCGCCGACCTCAGTCAAACCAGC
GGCTTCGGCCCATTCGGGCCCCAAGGCATCGGCCAGTACACAACCTGGCGGGATTTCATTTGCGCCATTG
CTGATCCCCATGTCTACCACTGGCAGACCGTGATGGACGACACCGTGTCCGCCAGCGTAGCTCAAGCCCT
GGACGAACTGATGCTGTGGGCCGAAGACTGTCCCGAGGTGCGCCACCTCGTCCATGCCGACTTCGGCAGC
AACAACGTCCTGACCGACAACGGCCGCATCACCGCCGTAATCGACTGGTCCGAAGCTATGTTCGGGGACA
GTCAGTACGAGGTGGCCAACATCTTCTTCTGGCGGCCCTGGCTGGCTTGCATGGAGCAGCAGACTCGCTA
CTTCGAGCGCCGGCATCCCGAGCTGGCCGGCAGCCCTCGTCTGCGAGCCTACATGCTGCGCATCGGCCTG
GATCAGCTCTACCAGAGCCTCGTGGACGGCAACTTCGACGATGCTGCCTGGGCTCAAGGCCGCTGCGATG
CCATCGTCCGCAGCGGGGCCGGCACCGTCGGTCGCACACAAATCGCTCGCCGGAGCGCAGCCGTATGGAC
CGACGGCTGCGTCGAGGTGCTGGCCGACAGCGGCAACCGCCGGCCCAGTACACGACCGCGCGCTAAGGAG
GTAGGTCGAGTTTAAACTCTAGAACCGGTCATGGCCGCAATAAAATATCTTTATTTTCATTACATCTGTG
TGTTGGTTTTTTGTGTGTTCGAACTAGATGCTGTCGACCGATGCCCTTGAGAGCCTTCAACCCAGTCAGC
TCCTTCCGGTGGGCGCGGGGCATGACTATCGTCGCCGCACTTATGACTGTCTTCTTTATCATGCAACTCG
TAGGACAGGTGCCGGCAGCGCTCTTCCGCTTCCTCGCTCACTGACTCGCTGCGCTCGGTCGTTCGGCTGC
GGCGAGCGGTATCAGCTCACTCAAAGGCGGTAATACGGTTATCCACAGAATCAGGGGATAACGCAGGAAA
GAACATGTGAGCAAAAGGCCAGCAAAAGGCCAGGAACCGTAAAAAGGCCGCGTTGCTGGCGTTTTTCCAT
AGGCTCCGCCCCCCTGACGAGCATCACAAAAATCGACGCTCAAGTCAGAGGTGGCGAAACCCGACAGGAC
TATAAAGATACCAGGCGTTTCCCCCTGGAAGCTCCCTCGTGCGCTCTCCTGTTCCGACCCTGCCGCTTAC
CGGATACCTGTCCGCCTTTCTCCCTTCGGGAAGCGTGGCGCTTTCTCATAGCTCACGCTGTAGGTATCTC
AGTTCGGTGTAGGTCGTTCGCTCCAAGCTGGGCTGTGTGCACGAACCCCCCGTTCAGCCCGACCGCTGCG
CCTTATCCGGTAACTATCGTCTTGAGTCCAACCCGGTAAGACACGACTTATCGCCACTGGCAGCAGCCAC
TGGTAACAGGATTAGCAGAGCGAGGTATGTAGGCGGTGCTACAGAGTTCTTGAAGTGGTGGCCTAACTAC
GGCTACACTAGAAGAACAGTATTTGGTATCTGCGCTCTGCTGAAGCCAGTTACCTTCGGAAAAAGAGTTG
GTAGCTCTTGATCCGGCAAACAAACCACCGCTGGTAGCGGTGGTTTTTTTGTTTGCAAGCAGCAGATTAC
GCGCAGAAAAAAAGGATCTCAAGAAGATCCTTTGATCTTTTCTACGGGGTCTGACGCTCAGTGGAACGAA
AACTCACGTTAAGGGATTTTGGTCATGAGATTATCAAAAAGGATCTTCACCTAGATCCTTTTAAATTAAA
AATGAAGTTTTAAATCAATCTAAAGTATATATGAGTAAACTTGGTCTGACAGCGGCCGCAAATGCTAAAC
CACTGCAGTGGTTACCAGTGCTTGATCAGTGAGGCACCGATCTCAGCGATCTGCCTATTTCGTTCGTCCA
TAGTGGCCTGACTCCCCGTCGTGTAGATCACTACGATTCGTGAGGGCTTACCATCAGGCCCCAGCGCAGC
AATGATGCCGCGAGAGCCGCGTTCACCGGCCCCCGATTTGTCAGCAATGAACCAGCCAGCAGGGAGGGCC
GAGCGAAGAAGTGGTCCTGCTACTTTGTCCGCCTCCATCCAGTCTATGAGCTGCTGTCGTGATGCTAGAG
TAAGAAGTTCGCCAGTGAGTAGTTTCCGAAGAGTTGTGGCCATTGCTACTGGCATCGTGGTATCACGCTC
GTCGTTCGGTATGGCTTCGTTCAACTCTGGTTCCCAGCGGTCAAGCCGGGTCACATGATCACCCATATTA
TGAAGAAATGCAGTCAGCTCCTTAGGGCCTCCGATCGTTGTCAGAAGTAAGTTGGCCGCGGTGTTGTCGC
TCATGGTAATGGCAGCACTACACAATTCTCTTACCGTCATGCCATCCGTAAGATGCTTTTCCGTGACCGG
CGAGTACTCAACCAAGTCGTTTTGTGAGTAGTGTATACGGCGACCAAGCTGCTCTTGCCCGGCGTCTATA
CGGGACAACACCGCGCCACATAGCAGTACTTTGAAAGTGCTCATCATCGGGAATCGTTCTTCGGGGCGGA
AAGACTCAAGGATCTTGCCGCTATTGAGATCCAGTTCGATATAGCCCACTCTTGCACCCAGTTGATCTTC
AGCATCTTTTACTTTCACCAGCGTTTCGGGGTGTGCAAAAACAGGCAAGCAAAATGCCGCAAAGAAGGGA
ATGAGTGCGACACGAAAATGTTGGATGCTCATACTCGTCCTTTTTCAATATTATTGAAGCATTTATCAGG
GTTACTAGTACGTCTCTCAAGGATAAGTAAGTAATATTAAGGTACGGGAGGTATTGGACAGGCCGCAATA
AAATATCTTTATTTTCATTACATCTGTGTGTTGGTTTTTTGTGTGAATCGATAGTACTAACATACGCTCT
CCATCAAAACAAAACGAAACAAAACAAACTAGCAAAATAGGCTGTCCCCAGTGCAAGTGCAGGTGCCAGA
ACATTTCTCTGGCCTAACTGGCCTCAATATTGGCCATTAGCCATATTATTCATTGGTTATATAGCATAAA
TCAATATTGGCTATTGGCCATTGCATACGTTGTATCTATATCATAATATGTACATTTATATTGGCTCATG
TCCAATATGACCGCCATGTTGGCATTGATTATTGACTAGTTATTAATAGTAATCAATTACGGGGTCATTA
GTTCATAGCCCATATATGGAGTTCCGCGTTACATAACTTACGGTAAATGGCCCGCCTGGCTGACCGCCCA
ACGACCCCCGCCCATTGACGTCAATAATGACGTATGTTCCCATAGTAACGCCAATAGGGACTTTCCATTG
ACGTCAATGGGTGGAGTATTTACGGTAAACTGCCCACTTGGCAGTACATCAAGTGTATCATATGCCAAGT
CCGCCCCCTATTGACGTCAATGACGGTAAATGGCCCGCCTGGCATTATGCCCAGTACATGACCTTACGGG
ACTTTCCTACTTGGCAGTACATCTACGTATTAGTCATCGCTATTACCATGGTGATGCGGTTTTGGCAGTA
CACCAATGGGCGTGGATAGCGGTTTGACTCACGGGGATTTCCAAGTCTCCACCCCATTGACGTCAATGGG
AGTTTGTTTTGGCACCAAAATCAACGGGACTTTCCAAAATGTCGTAATAACCCCGCCCCGTTGACGCAAA
TGGGCGGTAGGCGTGTACGGTGGGAGGTCTATATAAGCAGAGCTCGTTTAGTGAACCGTCAGATCACTAG
AAGCTTGGCAACAGTACCGTGATACAACCACACTCGAGCCATGAACATCAAAGGATCGCCATGGAAAGGG
TCCCTCCTGCTGCTGCTGGTGTCAAACCTGCTCCTGTGCCAGAGCGTGGCCCCCTGGAATTCAGCTTGGC
AATCCGGTACTGTTGGTAAAGCCACCGAAGATGCCAAAAACATTAAGAAGGGCCCAGCGCCATTCTACCC
ACTCGAAGACGGGACCGCCGGCGAGCAGCTGCACAAAGCCATGAAGCGCTACGCCCTGGTGCCCGGCACC
ATCGCCTTTACCGACGCACATATCGAGGTGGACATTACCTACGCCGAGTACTTCGAGATGAGCGTTCGGC
TGGCAGAAGCTATGAAGCGCTATGGGCTGAATACAAACCATCGGATCGTGGTGTGCAGCGAGAATAGCTT
GCAGTTCTTCATGCCCGTGTTGGGTGCCCTGTTCATCGGTGTGGCTGTGGCCCCAGCTAACGACATCTAC
AACGAGCGCGAGCTGCTGAACAGCATGGGCATCAGCCAGCCCACCGTCGTATTCGTGAGCAAGAAAGGGC
TGCAAAAGATCCTCAACGTGCAAAAGAAGCTACCGATCATACAAAAGATCATCATCATGGATAGCAAGAC
CGACTACCAGGGCTTCCAAAGCATGTACACCTTCGTGACTTCCCATTTGCCACCCGGCTTCAACGAGTAC
GACTTCGTGCCCGAGAGCTTCGACCGGGACAAAACCATCGCCCTGATCATGAACAGTAGTGGCAGTACCG
GATTGCCCAAGGGCGTAGCCCTACCGCACCGCACCGCTTGTGTCCGATTCAGTCATGCCCGCGACCCCAT
CTTCGGCAACCAGATCATCCCCGACACCGCTATCCTCAGCGTGGTGCCATTTCACCACGGCTTCGGCATG
TTCACCACGCTGGGCTACTTGATCTGCGGCTTTCGGGTCGTGCTCATGTACCGCTTCGAGGAGGAGCTAT
TCTTGCGCAGCTTGCAAGACTATAAGATTCAATCTGCCCTGCTGGTGCCCACACTATTTAGCTTCTTCGC
TAAGAGCACTCTCATCGACAAGTACGACCTAAGCAACTTGCACGAGATCGCCAGCGGCGGGGCGCCGCTC
AGCAAGGAGGTAGGTGAGGCCGTGGCCAAACGCTTCCACCTACCAGGCATCCGCCAGGGCTACGGCCTGA
CAGAAACAACCAGCGCCATTCTGATCACCCCCGAAGGGGACGACAAGCCTGGCGCAGTAGGCAAGGTGGT
GCCCTTCTTCGAGGCTAAGGTGGTGGACTTGGACACCGGTAAGACACTGGGTGTGAACCAGCGCGGCGAG
CTGTGCGTCCGTGGCCCCATGATCATGAGCGGCTACGTTAACAACCCCGAGGCTACAAACGCTCTCATCG
ACAAGGACGGCTGGCTGCACAGCGGCGACATCGCCTACTGGGACGAGGACGAGCACTTCTTCATCGTGGA
CCGGCTGAAGAGCCTGATCAAATACAAGGGCTACCAGGTAGCCCCAGCCGAACTGGAGAGCATCCTGCTG
CAACACCCCAACATCTTCGACGCCGGGGTCGCCGGCCTGCCCGACGACGATGCCGGCGAGCTGCCCGCCG
CAGTCGTCGTGCTGGAACACGGTAAAACCATGACCGAGAAGGAGATCGTGGACTATGTGGCCAGCCAGGT
TACAACCGCCAAGAAGCTGCGCGGTGGTGTTGTGTTCGTGGACGAGGTGCCTAAAGGACTGACCGGCAAG
TTGGACGCCCGCAAGATCCGCGAGATTCTCATTAAGGCCAAGAAGGGCGGCAAGATCGCCGTGATCCCCG
GGATCGGTGGTGGTTCTGGAGGCGGTTCTATGGTGAGCAAGGGCGAGGAGCTGTTCACCGGGGTGGTGCC
CATCCTGGTCGAGCTGGACGGCGACGTAAACGGCCACAAGTTCAGCGTGTCCGGCGAGGGCGAGGGCGAT
GCCACCTACGGCAAGCTGACCCTGAAGTTCATCTGCACCACCGGCAAGCTGCCCGTGCCCTGGCCCACCC
TCGTGACCACCCTGACCTACGGCGTGCAGTGCTTCAGCCGCTACCCCGACCACATGAAGCAGCACGACTT
CTTCAAGTCCGCCATGCCCGAAGGCTACGTCCAGGAGCGCACCATCTTCTTCAAGGACGACGGCAACTAC
AAGACCCGCGCCGAGGTGAAGTTCGAGGGCGACACCCTGGTGAACCGCATCGAGCTGAAGGGCATCGACT
TCAAGGAGGACGGCAACATCCTGGGGCACAAGCTGGAGTACAACTACAACAGCCACAACGTCTATATCAT
GGCCGACAAGCAGAAGAACGGCATCAAGGTGAACTTCAAGATCCGCCACAACATCGAGGACGGCAGCGTG
CAGCTCGCCGACCACTACCAGCAGAACACCCCCATCGGCGACGGCCCCGTGCTGCTGCCCGACAACCACT
ACCTGAGCACCCAGTCCGCCCTGAGCAAAGACCCCAACGAGAAGCGCGATCACATGGTCCTGCTGGAGTT
CGTGACCGCCGCCGGGATCACTCTCGGCATGGACGAGCTGTACAAGAAAAAGACCAAAGATGAACTCTAA
TAATTCTAGAGTCGGGGCGGCCGGCCGCTTCGAGCAGACATGATAAGATACATTGATGAGTTTGGACAAA
CCACAACTAGAATGCAGTGAAAAAAATGCTTTATTTGTGAAATTTGTGATGCTATTGCTTTATTTGTAAC
CATTATAAGCTGCAATAAACAAGTTAACAACAACAATTGCATTCATTTTATGTTTCAGGTTCAGGGGGAG
GTGTGGGAGGTTTTTTAAAGCAAGTAAAACCTCTACAAATGTGGTAAAATCGATAAGGATCCGTTTGCGT
ATTGGGCGCTCTTCCGCTGATCTGCGCAGCACCATGGCCTGAAATAACCTCTGAAAGAGGAACTTGGTTA
GCTACCTTCTGAGGCGGAAAGAACCAGCTGTGGAATGTGTGTCAGTTAGGGTGTGGAAAGTCCCCAGGCT
CCCCAGCAGGCAGAAGTATGCAAAGCATGCATCTCAATTAGTCAGCAACCAGGTGTGGAAAGTCCCCAGG
CTCCCCAGCAGGCAGAAGTATGCAAAGCATGCATCTCAATTAGTCAGCAACCATAGTCCCGCCCCTAACT
CCGCCCATCCCGCCCCTAACTCCGCCCAGTTCCGCCCATTCTCCGCCCCATGGCTGACTAATTTTTTTTA
TTTATGCAGAGGCCGAGGC
Features (pLannotate 1.2.2; 16 found; start..end, strand, type, name):
     98..1135    +  CDS            HygR: hygromycin B phosphotransferase confers resistance to hygromycin
   1159..1207    +  polyA_signal   poly(A) signal: synthetic polyadenylation signal
   1223..1354    +  CDS            TcR (fragment): tetracycline efflux protein; tet; confers resistance to tetracycline
   1534..2122    -  rep_origin     ori: high-copy-number ColE1/pMB1/pBR322/pUC origin of replication
   2322..3182    -  CDS            AmpR: β-lactamase confers resistance to ampicillin, carbenicillin, and related antibiotics
   3183..3224    -  promoter       AmpR promoter (fragment): bla
   3287..3335    +  polyA_signal   poly(A) signal: synthetic polyadenylation signal
   3349..3440    +  misc_feature   pause site: RNA polymerase II transcriptional pause signal from the human α2 globin gene
   3593..3970    +  enhancer       CMV enhancer: human cytomegalovirus immediate early enhancer
   3972..4171    +  promoter       CMV promoter: human cytomegalovirus (CMV) immediate early promoter
   4241..4324    +  CDS            PRL (fragment): PRL_HUMAN - Experimental evidence at protein level: Swiss-Prot protein existence level 1. Prolactin acts primarily on the mammary gland by promoting lactation. From Homo sapiens (Human).
   4367..6013    +  CDS            luciferase: firefly luciferase synthetic luc2 version of the luciferase gene
   6050..6766    +  CDS            EGFP: EGFP is a basic (constitutively fluorescent) green fluorescent protein published in 1996, derived from Aequorea victoria. It is reported to be a rapidly-maturing weak dimer with moderate acid sensitivity.
   6834..6955    -  polyA_signal   SV40 poly(A) signal: SV40 polyadenylation signal
   6981..7112    -  CDS            LT_SV40 (fragment): Experimental evidence at protein level: Swiss-Prot protein existence level 1. Isoform 17kT antigen targets host RBL2 for degradation and promotes cell proliferation. Transactivates host cyclin A promoter through its J domain. From Simian virus 40 (SV40).
   7149..67      +  promoter       SV40 promoter (across the origin): SV40 enhancer and early promoter
