[The description below was written by a language model from this plasmid's Addgene catalogue record and pLannotate feature annotations shown in this document.]
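Description:
pPLN-hFluc-WT-eGFP-KDEL is a 7.4 kb mammalian expression plasmid built on the phFluc-WT backbone. It encodes a firefly luciferase reporter that is directed to, and kept in, the endoplasmic reticulum. It is propagated in E. coli through a high-copy ColE1/pUC-type origin with ampicillin selection (β-lactamase). For selection in mammalian cells it carries a hygromycin B phosphotransferase gene driven by the SV40 enhancer/early promoter and followed by a synthetic polyadenylation signal. A short tetracycline-resistance fragment and a fragment of SV40 large T sequence are also annotated; they appear to be non-functional backbone remnants.

The expression cassette is driven by the human CMV immediate-early enhancer and promoter. Upstream of it lie a synthetic poly(A) signal and an RNA polymerase II pause site, elements commonly used to limit read-through transcription from the backbone into a reporter. The open reading frame begins with a fragment of human prolactin corresponding to its signal sequence, which routes the nascent protein into the ER. This is followed by the synthetic luc2 version of firefly luciferase and then EGFP. The catalogue lists the prolactin signal as a C-terminal tag, but the feature table places it at the N-terminus, as its function requires. According to the record, a KDEL ER-retention motif sits at the C-terminus, although it is too short to be annotated separately. An SV40 poly(A) signal lies downstream of the fusion, though it is annotated on the opposite strand.

The fusion provides both enzymatic and fluorescent readouts of an ER-resident protein. "WT" denotes the wild-type luciferase. The associated publication concerns ER-misfolded proteins and their effects on mitochondria, so this construct probably serves as the wild-type reference reporter in that work, though the record does not say so.
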