Addgene plasmid #177727: pPLN-hFluc-WT-eGFP-KDEL
Purpose: Firefly luciferase reporter fused to a prolactin signal sequence for ER targeting and KDEL for ER retention and fused to eGFP at the C-terminus
Depositing lab: Erik Böttger. Depositing organization: University of Zurich. Publication: ER-misfolded proteins become sequestered with mitochondria and impair mitochondrial function. Cortes Sanchon A, Santhosh Kumar H, Mantovani M, Osinnii I, Mateos JM, Kaech A, Shcherbakov D, Akbergenov R, Bottger EC. Commun Biol. 2021 Dec 2;4(1):1350. doi: 10.1038/s42003-021-02873-w. PubMed 34857875.
Backbone
  Vector backbone: phFluc-WT
  Backbone manufacturer: Addgene #177714
  Vector type: Mammalian Expression, Bacterial Expression
  Selectable markers: Hygromycin
Growth in bacteria
  Bacterial resistance: Ampicillin, 100 μg/mL
  Growth temperature: 37°C
  Growth strain: DH5alpha
  Copy number: High Copy
Gene/Insert
  Gene/Insert name: hFluc
  Insert size (bp): 2560
  Tag / fusion protein: Prolactin Signal Sequence (C terminal on insert); eGFP (C terminal on insert); KDEL (C terminal on insert)
Terms and licenses: Academic/Nonprofit Terms; Industry Terms: Not Available to Industry
How to cite: pPLN-hFluc-WT-eGFP-KDEL was a gift from Erik Böttger (Addgene plasmid # 177727 ; http://n2t.net/addgene:177727 ; RRID:Addgene_177727)
